Addgene plasmid #132124: pDONR221_SLC31A2
Purpose: Gateway entry clone with codon-optimized ORF sequence for subcloning into custom expression vectors
Depositing lab: RESOLUTE Consortium & Giulio Superti-Furga. Depositing organization: CeMM Research Center for Molecular Medicine. Publication: The RESOLUTE consortium: unlocking SLC transporters for drug discovery. Superti-Furga G, Lackner D, Wiedmer T, Ingles-Prieto A, Barbosa B, Girardi E, Goldmann U, Gurtl B, Klavins K, Klimek C, Lindinger S, Lineiro-Retes E, Muller AC, Onstein S, Redinger G, Reil D, Sedlyarov V, Wolf G, Crawford M, Everley R, ... Steppan CM. Nat Rev Drug Discov. 2020 Jul;19(7):429-430. doi: 10.1038/d41573-020-00056-6. PubMed 32265506.
Backbone
  Vector backbone: pDONR221
  Backbone manufacturer: Thermo Fisher Scientific
  Backbone size w/o insert (bp): 2550
  Vector type: Mammalian Expression
Growth in bacteria
  Bacterial resistance: Kanamycin, 50 μg/mL
  Growth temperature: 37°C
  Growth strain: Stbl3
  Copy number: High Copy
Gene/Insert
  Gene/Insert name: SLC31A2 (alt name: hCTR2, CTR2, COPT2)
  Species: H. sapiens (human)
  Insert size (bp): 429
  Entrez Gene: SLC31A2 (a.k.a. COPT2, CTR2, hCTR2)
  Cloning method: Gateway Cloning
  Sequencing primers: 5′ M13-fwd; 3′ M13-rev
Terms and licenses: Academic/Nonprofit Terms; Industry Terms
Depositor comments: For more information on the full Resolute plasmid collection, please see www.addgene.org/depositor-collections/re-solute/. Please provide your feedback on this plasmid to the RESOLUTE consortium by filling out their RESOLUTE repository feedback form: https://forms.office.com/Pages/ResponsePage.aspx?id=0e05yklzmkS7rjFGQL4N7z4feCLQvEJAmVcOCM_u885UN1JJRko0Ukg4TVQwNTZLOUxPQVJWT1NHUCQlQCN0PWcu
How to cite: pDONR221_SLC31A2 was a gift from RESOLUTE Consortium & Giulio Superti-Furga (Addgene plasmid # 132124 ; http://n2t.net/addgene:132124 ; RRID:Addgene_132124)
