[The description below was written by a language model from this plasmid's Addgene catalogue record and pLannotate feature annotations shown in this document.]
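Description:
pDONR221_SLC31A2 is a Gateway entry clone built on the pDONR221 backbone, carrying a codon-optimized open reading frame for human SLC31A2 (also known as CTR2, hCTR2 or COPT2), a solute carrier annotated as involved in low-affinity copper uptake. The plasmid is about 3 kb in total and is propagated in E. coli through a high-copy ColE1/pUC-type origin, with selection by a kanamycin resistance gene (aminoglycoside phosphotransferase). Although the catalogue lists the vector type as mammalian expression, the feature table shows no eukaryotic promoter or polyadenylation signal. The construct is therefore a shuttle for the ORF rather than an expression plasmid in its own right.

The 429 bp SLC31A2 coding sequence sits between attL1 and attL2 sites, the recombination sites produced when an attB-flanked fragment is recombined into a donor vector. These sites allow directional, in-frame transfer of the ORF into any attR-containing destination vector by an LR Clonase reaction, and that destination vector supplies the promoter, tags and host-specific elements. Upstream of the cassette, rrnB T1 and T2 transcription terminators insulate the insert from read-through transcription in bacteria. A T7 promoter lies just beyond attL2, oriented back towards the insert. The short lacI and lacZα fragments are backbone remnants with no stated function here, and M13 forward and reverse sites are listed for sequencing the insert. The record does not say whether the ORF ends in a stop codon, and no tags are annotated. The plasmid belongs to a consortium collection of SLC transporter clones intended for subcloning into custom expression vectors for transporter research and drug discovery.
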