Features (pLannotate 1.2.2; 10 found; start..end, strand, type, name):
    121..213     +  CDS            lacI (fragment): lac repressor; lacI; The lac repressor binds to the lac operator to inhibit transcription in E. coli. This inhibition can be relieved by adding lactose or isopropyl-β-D-thiogalactopyranoside (IPTG).
    268..295     -  terminator     rrnB T2 terminator: transcription terminator T2 from the E. coli rrnB gene
    427..470     +  terminator     rrnB T1 terminator: Escherichia coli rrnB; transcription terminator T1 from the E. coli rrnB gene
    517..553     -  CDS            lacZα (fragment): LacZα fragment of β-galactosidase; lacZ fragment
    569..668     +  protein_bind   attL1: mutant version of attL; recombination site for the Gateway® LR reaction LR Clonase™
    674..1102    +  CDS            SLC31A2: COPT2_HUMAN - Also known as COPT2, CTR2. Experimental evidence at protein level: Swiss-Prot protein existence level 1. Involved in low-affinity copper uptake. From Homo sapiens (Human).
   1104..1203    -  protein_bind   attL2: mutant version of attL; recombination site for the Gateway® LR reaction LR Clonase™
   1221..1239    -  promoter       T7 promoter: promoter for bacteriophage T7 RNA polymerase
   1373..2182    +  CDS            KanR: aminoglycoside phosphotransferase; aph(3')-Ia; confers resistance to kanamycin in bacteria or G418 (Geneticin®) in eukaryotes
   2329..2917    +  rep_origin     ori: high-copy-number ColE1/pMB1/pBR322/pUC origin of replication
>Addgene plasmid #132124 | pDONR221_SLC31A2 | addgene full sequence | sequence record 265792 | Addgene NGS Result
CTTTCCTGCGTTATCCCCTGATTCTGTGGATAACCGTATTACCGCCTTTGAGTGAGCTGATACCGCTCGC
CGCAGCCGAACGACCGAGCGCAGCGAGTCAGTGAGCGAGGAAGCGGAAGAGCGCCCAATACGCAAACCGC
CTCTCCCCGCGCGTTGGCCGATTCATTAATGCAGCTGGCACGACAGGTTTCCCGACTGGAAAGCGGGCAG
TGAGCGCAACGCAATTAATACGCGTACCGCTAGCCAGGAAGAGTTTGTAGAAACGCAAAAAGGCCATCCG
TCAGGATGGCCTTCTGCTTAGTTTGATGCCTGGCAGTTTATGGCGGGCGTCCTGCCCGCCACCCTCCGGG
CCGTTGCTTCACAACGTTCAAATCCGCTCCCGGCGGATTTGTCCTACTCAGGAGAGCGTTCACCGACAAA
CAACAGATAAAACGAAAGGCCCAGTCTTCCGACTGAGCCTTTCGTTTTATTTGATGCCTGGCAGTTCCCT
ACTCTCGCGTTAACGCTAGCATGGATGTTTTCCCAGTCACGACGTTGTAAAACGACGGCCAGTCTTAAGC
TCGGGCCCCAAATAATGATTTTATTTTGACTGATAGTGACCTGTTCGTTGCAACACATTGATGAGCAATG
CTTTTTTATAATGCCAACTTTGTACAAAAAAGCAGGCTCCACCATGGCCATGCACTTCATCTTTTCCGAC
ACCGCCGTGCTGCTGTTCGATTTTTGGTCCGTGCACTCTCCAGCAGGAATGGCACTGTCTGTGCTGGTGC
TGCTGCTGCTGGCCGTGCTGTACGAGGGCATCAAGGTCGGCAAGGCCAAGCTGCTGAACCAGGTGCTGGT
GAATCTGCCCACCAGCATCTCCCAGCAGACCATCGCAGAGACAGACGGCGATAGCGCCGGATCTGACAGC
TTCCCTGTGGGACGGACACACCACAGATGGTACCTGTGCCACTTTGGCCAGTCTCTGATCCACGTGATCC
AGGTGGTCATCGGCTACTTCATCATGCTGGCCGTGATGAGCTATAACACCTGGATCTTTCTGGGAGTGGT
GCTGGGAAGCGCCGTGGGATACTATCTGGCCTATCCCCTGCTGTCCACAGCCGACCCAGCTTTCTTGTAC
AAAGTTGGCATTATAAGAAAGCATTGCTTATCAATTTGTTGCAACGAACAGGTCACTATCAGTCAAAATA
AAATCATTATTTGCCATCCAGCTGATATCCCCTATAGTGAGTCGTATTACATGGTCATAGCTGTTTCCTG
GCAGCTCTGGCCCGTGTCTCAAAATCTCTGATGTTACATTGCACAAGATAAAAATATATCATCATGAACA
ATAAAACTGTCTGCTTACATAAACAGTAATACAAGGGGTGTTATGAGCCATATTCAACGGGAAACGTCGA
GGCCGCGATTAAATTCCAACATGGATGCTGATTTATATGGGTATAAATGGGCTCGCGATAATGTCGGGCA
ATCAGGTGCGACAATCTATCGCTTGTATGGGAAGCCCGATGCGCCAGAGTTGTTTCTGAAACATGGCAAA
GGTAGCGTTGCCAATGATGTTACAGATGAGATGGTCAGACTAAACTGGCTGACGGAATTTATGCCTCTTC
CGACCATCAAGCATTTTATCCGTACTCCTGATGATGCATGGTTACTCACCACTGCGATCCCCGGAAAAAC
AGCATTCCAGGTATTAGAAGAATATCCTGATTCAGGTGAAAATATTGTTGATGCGCTGGCAGTGTTCCTG
CGCCGGTTGCATTCGATTCCTGTTTGTAATTGTCCTTTTAACAGCGATCGCGTATTTCGTCTCGCTCAGG
CGCAATCACGAATGAATAACGGTTTGGTTGATGCGAGTGATTTTGATGACGAGCGTAATGGCTGGCCTGT
TGAACAAGTCTGGAAAGAAATGCATAAACTTTTGCCATTCTCACCGGATTCAGTCGTCACTCATGGTGAT
TTCTCACTTGATAACCTTATTTTTGACGAGGGGAAATTAATAGGTTGTATTGATGTTGGACGAGTCGGAA
TCGCAGACCGATACCAGGATCTTGCCATCCTATGGAACTGCCTCGGTGAGTTTTCTCCTTCATTACAGAA
ACGGCTTTTTCAAAAATATGGTATTGATAATCCTGATATGAATAAATTGCAGTTTCATTTGATGCTCGAT
GAGTTTTTCTAATCAGAATTGGTTAATTGGTTGTAACACTGGCAGAGCATTACGCTGACTTGACGGGACG
GCGCAAGCTCATGACCAAAATCCCTTAACGTGAGTTACGCGTCGTTCCACTGAGCGTCAGACCCCGTAGA
AAAGATCAAAGGATCTTCTTGAGATCCTTTTTTTCTGCGCGTAATCTGCTGCTTGCAAACAAAAAAACCA
CCGCTACCAGCGGTGGTTTGTTTGCCGGATCAAGAGCTACCAACTCTTTTTCCGAAGGTAACTGGCTTCA
GCAGAGCGCAGATACCAAATACTGTTCTTCTAGTGTAGCCGTAGTTAGGCCACCACTTCAAGAACTCTGT
AGCACCGCCTACATACCTCGCTCTGCTAATCCTGTTACCAGTGGCTGCTGCCAGTGGCGATAAGTCGTGT
CTTACCGGGTTGGACTCAAGACGATAGTTACCGGATAAGGCGCAGCGGTCGGGCTGAACGGGGGGTTCGT
GCACACAGCCCAGCTTGGAGCGAACGACCTACACCGAACTGAGATACCTACAGCGTGAGCTATGAGAAAG
CGCCACGCTTCCCGAAGGGAGAAAGGCGGACAGGTATCCGGTAAGCGGCAGGGTCGGAACAGGAGAGCGC
ACGAGGGAGCTTCCAGGGGGAAACGCCTGGTATCTTTATAGTCCTGTCGGGTTTCGCCACCTCTGACTTG
AGCGTCGATTTTTGTGATGCTCGTCAGGGGGGCGGAGCCTATGGAAAAACGCCAGCAACGCGGCCTTTTT
ACGGTTCCTGGCCTTTTGCTGGCCTTTTGCTCACATGTT
