>Addgene plasmid #132124 | pDONR221_SLC31A2 | depositor partial sequence | sequence record 253648 | Codon-optimized ORF of SLC31A2
ATGGCCATGCACTTCATCTTTTCCGACACCGCCGTGCTGCTGTTCGATTTTTGGTCCGTGCACTCTCCAG
CAGGAATGGCACTGTCTGTGCTGGTGCTGCTGCTGCTGGCCGTGCTGTACGAGGGCATCAAGGTCGGCAA
GGCCAAGCTGCTGAACCAGGTGCTGGTGAATCTGCCCACCAGCATCTCCCAGCAGACCATCGCAGAGACA
GACGGCGATAGCGCCGGATCTGACAGCTTCCCTGTGGGACGGACACACCACAGATGGTACCTGTGCCACT
TTGGCCAGTCTCTGATCCACGTGATCCAGGTGGTCATCGGCTACTTCATCATGCTGGCCGTGATGAGCTA
TAACACCTGGATCTTTCTGGGAGTGGTGCTGGGAAGCGCCGTGGGATACTATCTGGCCTATCCCCTGCTG
TCCACAGCC
